Addgene plasmid #179653: CMVTO-KRAS
Purpose: KRAS protein
Depositing lab: Xiaojing Gao. Publication: Protease-controlled secretion and display of intercellular signals. Vlahos AE, Kang J, Aldrete CA, Zhu R, Chong LS, Elowitz MB, Gao XJ. Nat Commun. 2022 Feb 17;13(1):912. doi: 10.1038/s41467-022-28623-y. PubMed 35177637.
Backbone
  Vector backbone: CMVTO-FlpIn
  Vector type: Mammalian Expression
Growth in bacteria
  Bacterial resistance: Ampicillin, 100 μg/mL
  Growth temperature: 37°C
  Growth strain: DH5alpha
  Copy number: High Copy
Gene/Insert
  Gene/Insert name: KRAS
  Species: H. sapiens (human)
  Entrez Gene: KRAS (a.k.a. 'C-K-RAS, C-K-RAS, CFC2, K-RAS2A, K-RAS2B, K-RAS4A, K-RAS4B, K-Ras, K-Ras 2, KI-RAS, KRAS1, KRAS2, NS, NS3, OES, RALD, RASK2, c-Ki-ras, c-Ki-ras2)
Terms and licenses: Academic/Nonprofit Terms; Industry Terms: Not Available to Industry
How to cite: CMVTO-KRAS was a gift from Xiaojing Gao (Addgene plasmid # 179653 ; http://n2t.net/addgene:179653 ; RRID:Addgene_179653)
