[The description below was written by a language model from this plasmid's Addgene catalogue record and pLannotate feature annotations shown in this document.]
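Description:
CMVTO-KRAS is a 5.7 kb mammalian expression plasmid built on the CMVTO-FlpIn backbone and carrying the human KRAS coding sequence. It is propagated in E. coli through a high-copy ColE1/pUC-type origin and selected with ampicillin via a β-lactamase gene under its own promoter. Remnants of a lac promoter/operator region, a partial f1 origin and a bom fragment are also annotated as backbone carry-over.

Expression of KRAS is driven by the human cytomegalovirus immediate-early enhancer and promoter. This is followed directly by two short sequences that the annotation software matched to tet operator-containing promoters. That layout fits the "TO" in the name: a CMV promoter with tandem tet operators is constitutively active in ordinary cells, but is repressed in cells expressing the Tet repressor and induced by tetracycline or doxycycline. The KRAS open reading frame (about 570 bp) is terminated by a bovine growth hormone polyadenylation signal. No epitope tag or reporter fusion is annotated, and the record does not say whether the sequence is wild type or carries an oncogenic mutation, nor which isoform is encoded.

Downstream lies an FRT site placed immediately before a hygromycin resistance gene that has no annotated promoter of its own, followed by an SV40 poly(A) signal. This is the standard Flp-In arrangement, in which Flp recombinase integrates the plasmid at a genomic FRT site in a suitable host line. Integration places the hygromycin gene behind a resident promoter, so that hygromycin selects for single-copy, site-specific integrants. The plasmid can therefore be used for transient transfection or for making isogenic stable lines expressing KRAS. It was deposited with work on protease-controlled secretion and display of intercellular signals, though the record gives its purpose only as supplying KRAS protein.
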