Features (pLannotate 1.2.2; 22 found; start..end, strand, type, name):
     27..406     +  enhancer       CMV enhancer: human cytomegalovirus immediate early enhancer
    407..610     +  promoter       CMV promoter: human cytomegalovirus (CMV) immediate early promoter
    612..631     +  promoter       PLtetO-1 promoter (fragment): modified phage lambda PL promoter with tet operator sites (Lutz and Bujard, 1997)
    633..652     +  promoter       PLtetO-1 promoter (fragment): modified phage lambda PL promoter with tet operator sites (Lutz and Bujard, 1997)
    660..693     +  promoter       TRE3GV promoter (fragment): 3rd-generation Tet-responsive promoter that can be activated by binding of Tet-On® 3G, optimized for retroviral and lentiviral vectors
    783..1349    +  CDS            KRAS (sequence withheld): RASK_HUMAN - Also known as KRAS2, RASK2. Experimental evidence at protein level: Swiss-Prot protein existence level 1. Ras proteins bind GDP/GTP and possess intrinsic GTPase activity (PubMed:20949621). Plays an important role in the regulation of cell proliferation (PubMed:23698361, PubMed:22711838). Plays a role in promoting oncogenic events by inducing transcriptional silencing of tumor suppressor genes (TSGs) in colorectal cancer (CRC) cells in a ZNF304-dependent manner (PubMed:24623306). From Homo sapiens (Human).
   1449..1673    +  polyA_signal   bGH poly(A) signal: bovine growth hormone polyadenylation signal
   1689..1712    +  polyA_signal   bGH poly(A) signal (fragment): bovine growth hormone polyadenylation signal
   1716..1737    +  promoter       SV40 promoter (fragment): SV40 enhancer and early promoter
   1758..1991    +  rep_origin     f1 ori (fragment) (sequence partly withheld): f1 bacteriophage origin of replication; arrow indicates direction of (+) strand synthesis
   1996..2043    +  protein_bind   FRT: FLP-mediated recombination occurs in the 8-bp core sequence TCTAGAAA (Turan and Bode, 2011). FLP recombinase from the Saccharomyces cerevisiae 2μ plasmid
   2051..3073    +  CDS            HygR: aminoglycoside phosphotransferase from E. coli; aph(4)-Ia; confers resistance to hygromycin
   3083..3208    +  CDS            ble (fragment): BLE_KLEPN - Experimental evidence at protein level: Swiss-Prot protein existence level 1. Binding protein with a strong affinity to the bleomycin family of antibiotics. Binds to CL990; an antimitotic-antibiotic compound. From Klebsiella pneumoniae.
   3203..3324    +  polyA_signal   SV40 poly(A) signal: SV40 polyadenylation signal
   3397..3413    -  protein_bind   lac operator: The lac repressor binds to the lac operator to inhibit transcription in E. coli. This inhibition can be relieved by adding lactose or isopropyl-β-D-thiogalactopyranoside (IPTG). lac repressor encoded by lacI
   3421..3451    -  promoter       lac promoter: promoter for the E. coli lac operon
   3466..3487    -  protein_bind   CAP binding site: CAP binding activates transcription in the presence of cAMP. E. coli catabolite activator protein
   3500..3592    -  CDS            lacI (fragment): lac repressor; lacI; The lac repressor binds to the lac operator to inhibit transcription in E. coli. This inhibition can be relieved by adding lactose or isopropyl-β-D-thiogalactopyranoside (IPTG).
   3775..4363    -  rep_origin     ori: high-copy-number ColE1/pMB1/pBR322/pUC origin of replication
   4534..5394    -  CDS            AmpR: β-lactamase; bla; confers resistance to ampicillin, carbenicillin, and related antibiotics
   5395..5499    -  promoter       AmpR promoter: bla
   5558..5610    -  misc_feature   bom (fragment): basis of mobility region from pBR322
>Addgene plasmid #179653 | CMVTO-KRAS | addgene full sequence | sequence record 356927 | Addgene NGS Result
CTTCGTACGGGCCAGATATACGCGTTGACATTGATTATTGACTAGTTATTAATAGTAATCAATTACGGGG
TCATTAGTTCATAGCCCATATATGGAGTTCCGCGTTACATAACTTACGGTAAATGGCCCGCCTGGCTGAC
CGCCCAACGACCCCCGCCCATTGACGTCAATAATGACGTATGTTCCCATAGTAACGCCAATAGGGACTTT
CCATTGACGTCAATGGGTGGAGTATTTACGGTAAACTGCCCACTTGGCAGTACATCAAGTGTATCATATG
CCAAGTACGCCCCCTATTGACGTCAATGACGGTAAATGGCCCGCCTGGCATTATGCCCAGTACATGACCT
TATGGGACTTTCCTACTTGGCAGTACATCTACGTATTAGTCATCGCTATTACCATGGTGATGCGGTTTTG
GCAGTACATCAATGGGCGTGGATAGCGGTTTGACTCACGGGGATTTCCAAGTCTCCACCCCATTGACGTC
AATGGGAGTTTGTTTTGGCACCAAAATCAACGGGACTTTCCAAAATGTCGTAACAACTCCGCCCCATTGA
CGCAAATGGGCGGTAGGCGTGTACGGTGGGAGGTCTATATAAGCAGAGCTCTCCCTATCAGTGATAGAGA
TCTCCCTATCAGTGATAGAGATCGTCGACGAGCTCGTTTAGTGAACCGTCAGATCGCCTGGAGACGCCAT
CCACGCTGTTTTGACCTCCATAGAAGACACCGGGACCGATCCAGCCTCCGGACTCTAGCGTTTAAACTTA
AGCTTCGCCACC
[567 nt withheld, positions 783-1349]
TAGGGCCCGAACAAAAACTCATCTCAGAAGAGGATCTGAATAGCGCCGTCGACCATCATCATAATCATCA
TTGAGTTTAAACCCGCTGATCAGCCTCGACTGTGCCTTCTAGTTGCCAGCCATCTGTTGTTTGCCCCTCC
CCCGTGCCTTCCTTGACCCTGGAAGGTGCCACTCCCACTGTCCTTTCCTAATAAAATGAGGAAATTGCAT
CGCATTGTCTGAGTAGGTGTCATTCTATTCTGGGGGGTGGGGTGGGGCAGGACAGCAAGGGGGAGGATTG
GGAAGACAATAGCAGGCATGCTGGGGATGCGGTGGGCTCTATGGAGATCTATCGATGTTCTGGGGATGCG
GTGGGCTCTATGGCTTCTGAGGCGGAAAGAACCAGCTGGGGCTCTAGGGGGTATCCCC
[124 nt withheld, positions 1758-1881]
C
[91 nt withheld, positions 1883-1973]
AGGGTGATGGTTCACGTACCTAGAAGTTCCTATTCCGAAGTTCCTATTCTCTAGAAAGTATAGGAACTTC
CTTGGCCAAAAAGCCTGAACTCACCGCGACGTCTGTCGAGAAGTTTCTGATCGAAAAGTTCGACAGCGTC
TCCGACCTGATGCAGCTCTCGGAGGGCGAAGAATCTCGTGCTTTCAGCTTCGATGTAGGAGGGCGTGGAT
ATGTCCTGCGGGTAAATAGCTGCGCCGATGGTTTCTACAAAGATCGTTATGTTTATCGGCACTTTGCATC
GGCCGCGCTCCCGATTCCGGAAGTGCTTGACATTGGGGAATTCAGCGAGAGCCTGACCTATTGCATCTCC
CGCCGTGCACAGGGTGTCACGTTGCAAGACCTGCCTGAAACCGAACTGCCCGCTGTTCTGCAGCCGGTCG
CGGAGGCCATGGATGCGATCGCTGCGGCCGATCTTAGCCAGACGAGCGGGTTCGGCCCATTCGGACCGCA
AGGAATCGGTCAATACACTACATGGCGTGATTTCATATGCGCGATTGCTGATCCCCATGTGTATCACTGG
CAAACTGTGATGGACGACACCGTCAGTGCGTCCGTCGCGCAGGCTCTCGATGAGCTGATGCTTTGGGCCG
AGGACTGCCCCGAAGTCCGGCACCTCGTGCACGCGGATTTCGGCTCCAACAATGTCCTGACGGACAATGG
CCGCATAACAGCGGTCATTGACTGGAGCGAGGCGATGTTCGGGGATTCCCAATACGAGGTCGCCAACATC
TTCTTCTGGAGGCCGTGGTTGGCTTGTATGGAGCAGCAGACGCGCTACTTCGAGCGGAGGCATCCGGAGC
TTGCAGGATCGCCGCGGCTCCGGGCGTATATGCTCCGCATTGGTCTTGACCAACTCTATCAGAGCTTGGT
TGACGGCAATTTCGATGATGCAGCTTGGGCGCAGGGTCGATGCGACGCAATCGTCCGATCCGGAGCCGGG
ACTGTCGGGCGTACACAAATCGCCCGCAGAAGCGCGGCCGTCTGGACCGATGGCTGTGTAGAAGTACTCG
CCGATAGTGGAAACCGACGCCCCAGCACTCGTCCGAGGGCAAAGGAATAGCACGTACTACGAGATTTCGA
TTCCACCGCCGCCTTCTATGAAAGGTTGGGCTTCGGAATCGTTTTCCGGGACGCCGGCTGGATGATCCTC
CAGCGCGGGGATCTCATGCTGGAGTTCTTCGCCCACCCCAACTTGTTTATTGCAGCTTATAATGGTTACA
AATAAAGCAATAGCATCACAAATTTCACAAATAAAGCATTTTTTTCACTGCATTCTAGTTGTGGTTTGTC
CAAACTCATCAATGTATCTTATCATGTCTGTATACCGTCGACCTCTAGCTAGAGCTTGGCGTAATCATGG
TCATAGCTGTTTCCTGTGTGAAATTGTTATCCGCTCACAATTCCACACAACATACGAGCCGGAAGCATAA
AGTGTAAAGCCTGGGGTGCCTAATGAGTGAGCTAACTCACATTAATTGCGTTGCGCTCACTGCCCGCTTT
CCAGTCGGGAAACCTGTCGTGCCAGCTGCATTAATGAATCGGCCAACGCGCGGGGAGAGGCGGTTTGCGT
ATTGGGCGCTCTTCCGCTTCCTCGCTCACTGACTCGCTGCGCTCGGTCGTTCGGCTGCGGCGAGCGGTAT
CAGCTCACTCAAAGGCGGTAATACGGTTATCCACAGAATCAGGGGATAACGCAGGAAAGAACATGTGAGC
AAAAGGCCAGCAAAAGGCCAGGAACCGTAAAAAGGCCGCGTTGCTGGCGTTTTTCCATAGGCTCCGCCCC
CCTGACGAGCATCACAAAAATCGACGCTCAAGTCAGAGGTGGCGAAACCCGACAGGACTATAAAGATACC
AGGCGTTTCCCCCTGGAAGCTCCCTCGTGCGCTCTCCTGTTCCGACCCTGCCGCTTACCGGATACCTGTC
CGCCTTTCTCCCTTCGGGAAGCGTGGCGCTTTCTCATAGCTCACGCTGTAGGTATCTCAGTTCGGTGTAG
GTCGTTCGCTCCAAGCTGGGCTGTGTGCACGAACCCCCCGTTCAGCCCGACCGCTGCGCCTTATCCGGTA
ACTATCGTCTTGAGTCCAACCCGGTAAGACACGACTTATCGCCACTGGCAGCAGCCACTGGTAACAGGAT
TAGCAGAGCGAGGTATGTAGGCGGTGCTACAGAGTTCTTGAAGTGGTGGCCTAACTACGGCTACACTAGA
AGAACAGTATTTGGTATCTGCGCTCTGCTGAAGCCAGTTACCTTCGGAAAAAGAGTTGGTAGCTCTTGAT
CCGGCAAACAAACCACCGCTGGTAGCGGTGGTTTTTTTGTTTGCAAGCAGCAGATTACGCGCAGAAAAAA
AGGATCTCAAGAAGATCCTTTGATCTTTTCTACGGGGTCTGACGCTCAGTGGAACGAAAACTCACGTTAA
GGGATTTTGGTCATGAGATTATCAAAAAGGATCTTCACCTAGATCCTTTTAAATTAAAAATGAAGTTTTA
AATCAATCTAAAGTATATATGAGTAAACTTGGTCTGACAGTTACCAATGCTTAATCAGTGAGGCACCTAT
CTCAGCGATCTGTCTATTTCGTTCATCCATAGTTGCCTGACTCCCCGTCGTGTAGATAACTACGATACGG
GAGGGCTTACCATCTGGCCCCAGTGCTGCAATGATACCGCGAGACCCACGCTCACCGGCTCCAGATTTAT
CAGCAATAAACCAGCCAGCCGGAAGGGCCGAGCGCAGAAGTGGTCCTGCAACTTTATCCGCCTCCATCCA
GTCTATTAATTGTTGCCGGGAAGCTAGAGTAAGTAGTTCGCCAGTTAATAGTTTGCGCAACGTTGTTGCC
ATTGCTACAGGCATCGTGGTGTCACGCTCGTCGTTTGGTATGGCTTCATTCAGCTCCGGTTCCCAACGAT
CAAGGCGAGTTACATGATCCCCCATGTTGTGCAAAAAAGCGGTTAGCTCCTTCGGTCCTCCGATCGTTGT
CAGAAGTAAGTTGGCCGCAGTGTTATCACTCATGGTTATGGCAGCACTGCATAATTCTCTTACTGTCATG
CCATCCGTAAGATGCTTTTCTGTGACTGGTGAGTACTCAACCAAGTCATTCTGAGAATAGTGTATGCGGC
GACCGAGTTGCTCTTGCCCGGCGTCAATACGGGATAATACCGCGCCACATAGCAGAACTTTAAAAGTGCT
CATCATTGGAAAACGTTCTTCGGGGCGAAAACTCTCAAGGATCTTACCGCTGTTGAGATCCAGTTCGATG
TAACCCACTCGTGCACCCAACTGATCTTCAGCATCTTTTACTTTCACCAGCGTTTCTGGGTGAGCAAAAA
CAGGAAGGCAAAATGCCGCAAAAAAGGGAATAAGGGCGACACGGAAATGTTGAATACTCATACTCTTCCT
TTTTCAATATTATTGAAGCATTTATCAGGGTTATTGTCTCATGAGCGGATACATATTTGAATGTATTTAG
AAAAATAAACAAATAGGGGTTCCGCGCACATTTCCCCGAAAAGTGCCACCTGACGTCGACGGATCGGGAG
ATCTCCCGATCCCCTATGGTGCACTCTCAGTACAATCTGCTCTGATGCCGCATAGTTAAGCCAGTATCTG
CTCCCTGCTTGTGTGTTGGAGGTCGCTGAGTAGTGCGCGAGCAAAATTTAAGCTACAACAAGGCAAGGCT
TGACCGACAATTGCATGAAGAATCTGCTTAGGGTTAGGCGTTTTGCGCTG
